Addgene plasmid #78274: J23104-mRFP1-331Bb
Purpose: mRFP1 behind constitutive promoter J23104 in pSEVA331Bb backbone
Depositing lab: Tom Ellis. Depositing organization: Imperial College London. Publication: Engineering control of bacterial cellulose production using a genetic toolkit and a new cellulose-producing strain. Florea M, Hagemann H, Santosa G, Abbott J, Micklem CN, Spencer-Milnes X, de Arroyo Garcia L, Paschou D, Lazenbatt C, Kong D, Chughtai H, Jensen K, Freemont PS, Kitney R, Reeve B, Ellis T. Proc Natl Acad Sci U S A. 2016 Jun 14;113(24):E3431-40. doi: 10.1073/pnas.1522985113. Epub 2016 May 31. PubMed 27247386.
Backbone
  Vector backbone: pSEVA331Bb
  Backbone size w/o insert (bp): 2893
Growth in bacteria
  Bacterial resistance: Chloramphenicol, 25 μg/mL
  Growth temperature: 37°C
  Growth strain: DH5alpha
  Copy number: Unknown
Gene/Insert
  Gene/Insert name: J23104-mRFP1
Terms and licenses: Academic/Nonprofit Terms; Industry Terms: Not Available to Industry
How to cite: J23104-mRFP1-331Bb was a gift from Tom Ellis (Addgene plasmid # 78274 ; http://n2t.net/addgene:78274 ; RRID:Addgene_78274)
