[The description below was written by a language model from this plasmid's Addgene catalogue record and pLannotate feature annotations shown in this document.]
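Description:
J23104-mRFP1-331Bb is a small (about 3.8 kb) broad-host-range bacterial expression plasmid that places the red fluorescent protein mRFP1 under a constitutive promoter in the pSEVA331Bb backbone, a SEVA-format vector adapted to carry BioBrick prefix and suffix cloning sites. The backbone replicates through the pBBR1 oriV together with its cognate pBBR1 Rep protein, a system derived from Bordetella bronchiseptica that functions in a wide range of Gram-negative bacteria as well as in E. coli cloning strains. Selection is by chloramphenicol, conferred by the cat gene under its own promoter, and an incP oriT allows the plasmid to be mobilised by conjugation when transfer functions are supplied in trans. The copy number is recorded as unknown.

The payload sits between the BioBrick prefix and suffix. The catalogue entry names the promoter as J23104, a member of the Anderson collection of synthetic constitutive sigma-70 promoters. The automated annotation labels the short promoter region as a fragment of the closely related J23119, which likely reflects sequence similarity within that promoter family rather than a different part. Downstream lies the mRFP1 coding sequence, a monomeric Discosoma-derived red fluorescent protein, followed by the rrnB T1 and T7Te terminators. Additional lambda t0 and rrnB T1 terminators flank the cargo region and insulate it from read-through transcription into or out of the backbone. The feature table does not annotate a ribosome binding site.

The associated publication describes a genetic toolkit for a cellulose-producing bacterium, which suggests use as a constitutive fluorescent reporter for characterising promoter strength and plasmid function in such non-model hosts.
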