Features (pLannotate 1.2.2; 13 found; start..end, strand, type, name):
      1..26      +  promoter       J23119(SpeI) promoter (fragment): bacterial promoter (Registry of Standard Biological Parts BBa J23119) modified to end with an SpeI site
     62..736     +  CDS            mRFP1: mRFP1 is a basic (constitutively fluorescent) red fluorescent protein published in 2002, derived from Discosoma sp.. It is reported to be a somewhat slowly-maturing monomer with low acid sensitivity.
    784..855     +  terminator     rrnB T1 terminator: transcription terminator T1 from the E. coli rrnB gene
    871..898     +  terminator     T7Te terminator: phage T7 early transcription terminator
    905..925     +  misc_feature   BioBrick suffix: universal suffix for all parts
    930..1024    +  terminator     lambda t0 terminator: transcription terminator from phage lambda
   1072..1174    +  promoter       cat promoter: promoter of the E. coli cat gene encoding chloramphenicol acetyltransferase
   1175..1831    +  CDS            cat: CAT_ECOLX - Experimental evidence at protein level: Swiss-Prot protein existence level 1. This enzyme is an effector of chloramphenicol resistance in bacteria. From Escherichia coli. This protein is used as a marker in many commonly used cloning vectors, such as pACYC184.
   1983..2091    +  oriT           oriT: incP origin of transfer
   2102..2764    -  CDS            pBBR1 Rep: replication protein for the broad-host-range plasmid pBBR1 from Bordetella bronchiseptica
   2765..3536    -  rep_origin     pBBR1 oriV: replication origin of the broad-host-range plasmid pBBR1 from Bordetella bronchiseptica; requires the pBBR1 Rep protein for replication
   3651..3737    -  terminator     rrnB T1 terminator: Escherichia coli rrnB; transcription terminator T1 from the E. coli rrnB gene
   3776..3797    +  misc_feature   BioBrick prefix: BioBrick prefix for parts that do not start with "ATG"
>Addgene plasmid #78274 | J23104-mRFP1-331Bb | depositor full sequence | sequence record 146150 | J23104-mRFP1-331Bb sequence 3797 bps
TTGACAGCTAGCTCAGTCCTAGGTATTGTGCTAGCTACTAGTGAAAGAGGAGAAATACTAGATGGCTTCC
TCCGAAGACGTTATCAAAGAGTTCATGCGTTTCAAAGTTCGTATGGAAGGTTCCGTTAACGGTCACGAGT
TCGAAATCGAAGGTGAAGGTGAAGGTCGTCCGTACGAAGGTACCCAGACCGCTAAACTGAAAGTTACCAA
AGGTGGTCCGCTGCCGTTCGCTTGGGACATCCTGTCCCCGCAGTTCCAGTACGGTTCCAAAGCTTACGTT
AAACACCCGGCTGACATCCCGGACTACCTGAAACTGTCCTTCCCGGAAGGTTTCAAATGGGAACGTGTTA
TGAACTTCGAAGACGGTGGTGTTGTTACCGTTACCCAGGACTCCTCCCTGCAAGACGGTGAGTTCATCTA
CAAAGTTAAACTGCGTGGTACCAACTTCCCGTCCGACGGTCCGGTTATGCAGAAAAAAACCATGGGTTGG
GAAGCTTCCACCGAACGTATGTACCCGGAAGACGGTGCTCTGAAAGGTGAAATCAAAATGCGTCTGAAAC
TGAAAGACGGTGGTCACTACGACGCTGAAGTTAAAACCACCTACATGGCTAAAAAACCGGTTCAGCTGCC
GGGTGCTTACAAAACCGACATCAAACTGGACATCACCTCCCACAACGAAGACTACACCATCGTTGAACAG
TACGAACGTGCTGAAGGTCGTCACTCCACCGGTGCTTAATAACGCTGATAGTGCTAGTGTAGATCGCTAC
TAGAGCCAGGCATCAAATAAAACGAAAGGCTCAGTCGAAAGACTGGGCCTTTCGTTTTATCTGTTGTTTG
TCGGTGAACGCTCTCTACTAGAGTCACACTGGCTCACCTTCGGGTGGGCCTTTCTGCGTTTATATACTAG
AAGCGGCCGCTGCAGCTTGGACTCCTGTTGATAGATCCAGTAATGACCTCAGAACTCCATCTGGATTTGT
TCAGAACGCTCGGTTGCCGCCGGGCGTTTTTTATTGGTGAGAATCCAGGGGTCCCCAATAATTACGATTT
AAATTGGCGAAAATGAGACGTTGATCGGCACGTAAGAGGTTCCAACTTTCACCATAATGAAATAAGATCA
CTACCGGGCGTATTTTTTGAGTTATCGAGATTTTCAGGAGCTAAGGAAGCTAAAATGGAGAAAAAAATCA
CTGGATATACCACCGTTGATATATCCCAATGGCATCGTAAAGAACATTTTGAGGCATTTCAGTCAGTTGC
TCAATGTACCTATAACCAGACCGTTCAGCTGGATATTACGGCCTTTTTAAAGACCGTAAAGAAAAATAAG
CACAAGTTTTATCCGGCCTTTATTCACATTCTTGCCCGCCTGATGAATGCTCATCCGGAATTTCGTATGG
CAATGAAAGACGGTGAGCTGGTGATATGGGATAGTGTTCACCCTTGTTACACCGTTTTCCATGAGCAAAC
TGAAACGTTTTCATCGCTCTGGAGTGAATACCACGACGATTTCCGGCAGTTTCTACACATATATTCGCAA
GATGTGGCGTGTTACGGTGAAAACCTGGCCTATTTCCCTAAAGGGTTTATTGAGAATATGTTTTTCGTCT
CAGCCAATCCCTGGGTGAGTTTCACCAGTTTTGATTTAAACGTGGCCAATATGGACAACTTCTTCGCCCC
CGTTTTCACCATGGGCAAATATTATACGCAAGGCGACAAGGTGCTGATGCCGCTGGCGATTCAGGTTCAT
CATGCCGTTTGTGATGGCTTCCATGTCGGCAGAATGCTTAATGAATTACAACAGTACTGCGATGAGTGGC
AGGGCGGGGCGTAATTTGACTTTTGTCCTTTTCCGCTGCATAACCCTGCTTCGGGGTCATTATAGCGATT
TTTTCGGTATATCCATCCTTTTTCGCACGATATACAGGATTTTGCCAAAGGGTTCGTGTAGACTTTCCTT
GGTGTATCCAACGGCGTCAGCCGGGCAGGATAGGTGAAGTAGGCCCACCCGCGAGCGGGTGTTCCTTCTT
CACTGTCCCTTATTCGCACCTGGCGGTGCTCAACGGGAATCCTGCTCTGCGAGGCTGGCCGTAGGCCGGC
CCTACCGGCGCGGCAGCGTTACCCGTGTCGGCGGCTCCAACGGCTCGCCATCGTCCAGAAAACACGGCTC
ATCGGGCATCGGCAGGCGCTGCTGCCCGCGCCGTTCCCATTCCTCCGTTTCGGTCAAGGCTGGCAGGTCT
GGTTCCATGCCCGGAATGCCGGGCTGGCTGGGCGGCTCCTCGCCGGGGCCGGTCGGTAGTTGCTGCTCGC
CCGGATACAGGGTCGGGATGCGGCGCAGGTCGCCATGCCCCAACAGCGATTCGTCCTGGTCGTCGTGATC
AACCACCACGGCGGCACTGAACACCGACAGGCGCAACTGGTCGCGGGGCTGGCCCCACGCCACGCGGTCA
TTGACCACGTAGGCCGACACGGTGCCGGGGCCGTTGAGCTTCACGACGGAGATCCAGCGCTCGGCCACCA
AGTCCTTGACTGCGTATTGGACCGTCCGCAAAGAACGTCCGATGAGCTTGGAAAGTGTCTTCTGGCTGAC
CACCACGGCGTTCTGGTGGCCCATCTGCGCCACGAGGTGATGCAGCAGCATTGCCGCCGTGGGTTTCCTC
GCAATAAGCCCGGCCCACGCCTCATGCGCTTTGCGTTCCGTTTGCACCCAGTGACCGGGCTTGTTCTTGG
CTTGAATGCCGATTTCTCTGGACTGCGTGGCCATGCTTATCTCCATGCGGTAGGGGTGCCGCACGGTTGC
GGCACCATGCGCAATCAGCTGCAACTTTTCGGCAGCGCGACAACAATTATGCGTTGCGTAAAAGTGGCAG
TCAATTACAGATTTTCTTTAACCTACGCAATGAGCTATTGCGGGGGGTGCCGCAATGAGCTGTTGCGTAC
CCCCCTTTTTTAAGTTGTTGATTTTTAAGTCTTTCGCATTTCGCCCTATATCTAGTTCTTTGGTGCCCAA
AGAAGGGCACCCCTGCGGGGTTCCCCCACGCCTTCGGCGCGGCTCCCCCTCCGGCAAAAAGTGGCCCCTC
CGGGGCTTGTTGATCGACTGCGCGGCCTTCGGCCTTGCCCAAGGTGGCGCTGCCCCCTTGGAACCCCCGC
ACTCGCCGCCGTGAGGCTCGGGGGGCAGGCGGGCGGGCTTCGCCCTTCGACTGCCCCCACTCGCATAGGC
TTGGGTCGTTCCAGGCGCGTCAAGGCCAAGCCGCTGCGCGGTCGCTGCGCGAGCCTTGACCCGCCTTCCA
CTTGGTGTCCAACCGGCAAGCGAAGCGCGCAGGCCGCAGGCCGGAGGCTTTTCCCCAGAGAAAATTAAAA
AAATTGATGGGGCAAGGCCGCAGGCCGCGCAGTTGGAGCCGGTGGGTATGTGGTCGAAGGCTGGGTAGCC
GGTGGGCAATCCCTGTGGTCAAGCTCGTGGGCAGGCGCAGCCTGTCCATCAGCTTGTCCAGCAGGGTTGT
CCACGGGCCGAGCGAAGCGAGCCAGCCGGTGGCCGCTCGCGGCCATCGTCCACATATCCACGGGCTGGCA
AGGGAGCGCAGCGACCGCGCAGGGCGAAGCCCGGAGAGCAAGCCCGTAGGGGGGGCGCGCCCAGCTGTCT
AGGGCGGCGGATTTGTCCTACTCAGGAGAGCGTTCACCGACAAACAACAGATAAAACGAAAGGCCCAGTC
TTTCGACTGAGCCTTTCGTTTTATTTGATGCCTTTAATTAAAGCGGATAACAATTTCACACAGGAGAATT
CGCGGCCGCTTCTAGAG
