>Addgene plasmid #78274 | J23104-mRFP1-331Bb | addgene partial sequence | sequence record 150639 | M13pUC-Rev 5'-AGCGGATAACAATTTCACACAGG-3'
GCTAGCTCAGTCCTAGGTATTGTGCTAGCTACTAGTGAAAGAGGAGAAATACTAGATGGCTTCCTCCGAA
GACGTTATCAAAGAGTTCATGCGTTTCAAAGTTCGTATGGAAGGTTCCGTTAACGGTCACGAGTTCGAAA
TCGAAGGTGAAGGTGAAGGTCGTCCGTACGAAGGTACCCAGACCGCTAAACTGAAAGTTACCAAAGGTGG
TCCGCTGCCGTTCGCTTGGGACATCCTGTCCCCGCAGTTCCAGTACGGTTCCAAAGCTTACGTTAAACAC
CCGGCTGACATCCCGGACTACCTGAAACTGTCCTTCCCGGAAGGTTTCAAATGGGAACGTGTTATGAACT
TCGAAGACGGTGGTGTTGTTACCGTTACCCAGGACTCCTCCCTGCAAGACGGTGAGTTCATCTACAAAGT
TAAACTGCGTGGTACCAACTTCCCGTCCGACGGTCCGGTTATGCAGAAAAAAACCATGGGTTGGGAAGCT
TCCACCGAACGTATGTACCCGGAAGACGGTGCTCTGAAAGGTGAAATCAAAATGCGTCTGAAACTGAAAG
ACGGTGGTCACTACGACGCTGAAGTTAAAACCACCTACATGGCTAAAAAACCGGTTCAGCTGCCGGGTGC
TTACAAAACCGACATCAAACTGGACATCACCTCCCACAACGAAGACTACACCATCGTTGAACAGTACGAA
CGTGCTGAAGGTCGTCACTCCACCGGTGCTTAATAACGCTGATAGTGCTAGTGTAGATCGCTACTAGAGC
CAGGCATCAA
