>Addgene plasmid #78274 | J23104-mRFP1-331Bb | addgene partial sequence | sequence record 151150 | jkRFP-R 5'-gctttggaaccgtactggaa-3'
CACCTTTGGTAACTTTCAGTTTAGCGGTCTGGGTACCTTCGTACGGACGACCTTCACCTTCACCTTCGAT
TTCGAACTCGTGACCGTTAACGGAACCTTCCATACGAACTTTGAAACGCATGAACTCTTTGATAACGTCT
TCGGAGGAAGCCATCTAGTATTTCTCCTCTTTCACTAGTAGCTAGCACAATACCTAGGACTGAGCTAGCT
GTCAACTCTAGAAGCGGCCGCGAATTCTCCTGTGTGAAATTGTTATCCGCTTTAATTAAAGGCATCAAAT
AAAACGAAAGGCTCAGTCGAAAGACTGGGCCTTTCGTTTTATCTGTTGTTTGTCGGTGAACGCTCTCCTG
AGTAGGACAAATCCGCCGCCCTAGACAGCTGGGCGCGCCCCCCCTACGGGCTTGCTCTCCGGGCTTCGCC
CTGCGCGGTCGCTGCGCTCCCTTGCCAGCCCGTGGATATGTGGACGA
